Addgene plasmid #146801: pT7-EGFP-C1-HsNot3_1-241_K
Purpose: Mammalian Expression of HsNot3_1-241
Depositing lab: Elisa Izaurralde. Depositing organization: Max Planck Institute for Developmental Biology. Publication: Structure and assembly of the NOT module of the human CCR4-NOT complex. Boland A, Chen Y, Raisch T, Jonas S, Kuzuoglu-Ozturk D, Wohlbold L, Weichenrieder O, Izaurralde E. Nat Struct Mol Biol. 2013 Nov;20(11):1289-97. doi: 10.1038/nsmb.2681. Epub 2013 Oct 13. PubMed 24121232.
Backbone
  Vector backbone: Unknown
  Vector type: Mammalian Expression
Growth in bacteria
  Bacterial resistance: Kanamycin, 50 μg/mL
  Growth temperature: 37°C
  Growth strain: DH5alpha
  Copy number: High Copy
Gene/Insert
  Gene/Insert name: HsNot3_1-241 (alt name: CNOT3)
  Species: H. sapiens (human)
  Entrez Gene: CNOT3 (a.k.a. IDDSADF, LENG2, NOT3, NOT3H)
  Cloning method: Unknown
Terms and licenses: Academic/Nonprofit Terms; Industry Terms: Not Available to Industry
Depositor comments: ORF extracted from NCBI: NM_01456.2 Plasmids from this collection were made available to the research community and donated after the lab closed. Please note that the sequence provided by the depositing laboratory may be theoretical/predicted or based on Sanger sequencing results. There may be discrepancies between sequencing results obtained by Addgene and the depositor sequence. If an Addgene verified sequence is not available, please contact before placing your order to request that our lab fully sequence the plasmid.
How to cite: pT7-EGFP-C1-HsNot3_1-241_K was a gift from Elisa Izaurralde (Addgene plasmid # 146801 ; http://n2t.net/addgene:146801 ; RRID:Addgene_146801)
