[The description below was written by a language model from this plasmid's Addgene catalogue record and pLannotate feature annotations shown in this document.]
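Description:
pT7-EGFP-C1-HsNot3_1-241_K is a 5.5 kb mammalian expression plasmid encoding an N-terminal fragment (residues 1–241) of human CNOT3 (NOT3), a subunit of the CCR4-NOT deadenylase complex, fused to EGFP. The catalogue lists the backbone as unknown. However, the name and the feature layout point to an EGFP-C1-type vector modified to carry a T7 promoter. It is maintained in E. coli at high copy through a ColE1/pUC-type origin and selected with kanamycin. An f1 origin is also present, which would allow single-stranded DNA production.

Expression is driven by the human CMV immediate-early enhancer and promoter. A bacteriophage T7 promoter lies between the CMV promoter and the coding region, so the same fusion could in principle also be transcribed by T7 RNA polymerase. The EGFP open reading frame comes first, followed by a short remnant of the multiple cloning site that acts as a linker, then the CNOT3 fragment, giving an N-terminally EGFP-tagged protein. An SV40 polyadenylation signal terminates the transcript. The selection cassette places the Tn5 NeoR/KanR gene under both a bacterial (bla) promoter and the SV40 early promoter, with an HSV TK poly(A) signal. It therefore confers kanamycin resistance in bacteria and G418 resistance in mammalian cells. Several short annotated fragments (HIV-1 LTR, SV40 large T antigen, ble, bGH poly(A)) are probably backbone remnants or incidental sequence matches rather than functional parts.

The plasmid comes from work on the structure and assembly of the NOT module of the human CCR4-NOT complex. The record gives its purpose only as mammalian expression of this fragment, and the EGFP tag would suit detection, localisation or pull-down of the protein. The depositor notes that the supplied sequence may be theoretical rather than fully verified.
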