Features (pLannotate 1.2.2; 17 found; start..end, strand, type, name):
     61..364     +  enhancer       CMV enhancer: human cytomegalovirus immediate early enhancer
    365..568     +  promoter       CMV promoter: human cytomegalovirus (CMV) immediate early promoter
    564..597     +  LTR            5' LTR (truncated) (fragment): truncated 5' long terminal repeat (LTR) from HIV-1
    613..631     +  promoter       T7 promoter: promoter for bacteriophage T7 RNA polymerase
    665..1381    +  CDS            EGFP: EGFP is a basic (constitutively fluorescent) green fluorescent protein published in 1996, derived from Aequorea victoria. It is reported to be a rapidly-maturing weak dimer with moderate acid sensitivity.
   1382..1438    +  misc_feature   MCS (fragment): multiple cloning site
   1439..2158    +  CDS            CNOT3 (fragment): CNOT3_HUMAN - Also known as KIAA0691, LENG2, NOT3. Experimental evidence at protein level: Swiss-Prot protein existence level 1. Component of the CCR4-NOT complex which is one of the major cellular mRNA deadenylases and is linked to various cellular processes including bulk mRNA degradation, miRNA-mediated repression, translational repression during translational initiation and general transcription regulation. Additional complex functions may be a consequence of its influence on mRNA expression. May be involved in metabolic regulation; may be involved in recruitment of the CCR4-NOT complex to
   2184..2268    +  CDS            large T antigen (fragment): large T antigen from SV40 (simian virus 40)
   2291..2412    +  polyA_signal   SV40 poly(A) signal: SV40 polyadenylation signal
   2446..2874    -  rep_origin     f1 ori (sequence partly withheld): f1 bacteriophage origin of replication; arrow indicates direction of (+) strand synthesis
   2901..3005    +  promoter       AmpR promoter: bla
   3007..3364    +  promoter       SV40 promoter: SV40 enhancer and early promoter
   3399..4193    +  CDS            NeoR/KanR: aminoglycoside phosphotransferase from Tn5; aph(3')-II (or nptII); confers resistance to neomycin, kanamycin, and G418 (Geneticin®)
   4214..4366    +  CDS            ble (fragment): BLE_KLEPN - Experimental evidence at protein level: Swiss-Prot protein existence level 1. Binding protein with a strong affinity to the bleomycin family of antibiotics. Binds to CL990; an antimitotic-antibiotic compound. From Klebsiella pneumoniae.
   4425..4472    +  polyA_signal   HSV TK poly(A) signal: herpes simplex virus thymidine kinase polyadenylation signal (Cole and Stacy, 1985)
   4563..4579    -  polyA_signal   bGH poly(A) signal (fragment): bovine growth hormone polyadenylation signal
   4801..5389    +  rep_origin     ori: high-copy-number ColE1/pMB1/pBR322/pUC origin of replication
>Addgene plasmid #146801 | pT7-EGFP-C1-HsNot3_1-241_K | depositor full sequence | sequence record 289247 | Full Sequence
TAGTTATTAATAGTAATCAATTACGGGGTCATTAGTTCATAGCCCATATATGGAGTTCCGCGTTACATAA
CTTACGGTAAATGGCCCGCCTGGCTGACCGCCCAACGACCCCCGCCCATTGACGTCAATAATGACGTATG
TTCCCATAGTAACGCCAATAGGGACTTTCCATTGACGTCAATGGGTGGAGTATTTACGGTAAACTGCCCA
CTTGGCAGTACATCAAGTGTATCATATGCCAAGTACGCCCCCTATTGACGTCAATGACGGTAAATGGCCC
GCCTGGCATTATGCCCAGTACATGACCTTATGGGACTTTCCTACTTGGCAGTACATCTACGTATTAGTCA
TCGCTATTACCATGGTGATGCGGTTTTGGCAGTACATCAATGGGCGTGGATAGCGGTTTGACTCACGGGG
ATTTCCAAGTCTCCACCCCATTGACGTCAATGGGAGTTTGTTTTGGCACCAAAATCAACGGGACTTTCCA
AAATGTCGTAACAACTCCGCCCCATTGACGCAAATGGGCGGTAGGCGTGTACGGTGGGAGGTCTATATAA
GCAGAGCTCTCTGGCTAACTAGAGAACCCACTGCTTACTGGCTTATCGAAATTAATACGACTCACTATAG
GGAGACCCAAGCTCTAGCGCTACCGGTCGCCACCATGGTGAGCAAGGGCGAGGAGCTGTTCACCGGGGTG
GTGCCCATCCTGGTCGAGCTGGACGGCGACGTAAACGGCCACAAGTTCAGCGTGTCCGGCGAGGGCGAGG
GCGATGCCACCTACGGCAAGCTGACCCTGAAGTTCATCTGCACCACCGGCAAGCTGCCCGTGCCCTGGCC
CACCCTCGTGACCACCCTGACCTACGGCGTGCAGTGCTTCAGCCGCTACCCCGACCACATGAAGCAGCAC
GACTTCTTCAAGTCCGCCATGCCCGAAGGCTACGTCCAGGAGCGCACCATCTTCTTCAAGGACGACGGCA
ACTACAAGACCCGCGCCGAGGTGAAGTTCGAGGGCGACACCCTGGTGAACCGCATCGAGCTGAAGGGCAT
CGACTTCAAGGAGGACGGCAACATCCTGGGGCACAAGCTGGAGTACAACTACAACAGCCACAACGTCTAT
ATCATGGCCGACAAGCAGAAGAACGGCATCAAGGTGAACTTCAAGATCCGCCACAACATCGAGGACGGCA
GCGTGCAGCTCGCCGACCACTACCAGCAGAACACCCCCATCGGCGACGGCCCCGTGCTGCTGCCCGACAA
CCACTACCTGAGCACCCAGTCCGCCCTGAGCAAAGACCCCAACGAGAAGCGCGATCACATGGTCCTGCTG
GAGTTCGTGACCGCCGCCGGGATCACTCTCGGCATGGACGAGCTGTACAAGTCCGGACTCAGATCTCGAG
CTCAAGCTTCGAATTCTGCAGTCGACGGTACCGCGGGCGCGGACAAGCGCAAACTCCAAGGTGAGATTGA
TCGCTGCCTCAAGAAGGTGTCCGAGGGCGTGGAGCAGTTTGAAGATATTTGGCAGAAGCTCCACAATGCA
GCCAACGCGAACCAGAAAGAAAAGTATGAGGCTGACCTAAAGAAGGAGATTAAGAAGCTACAACGGCTGA
GGGACCAAATCAAGACATGGGTAGCGTCCAACGAGATCAAGGACAAGAGGCAGCTTATAGACAACCGCAA
GCTCATTGAGACGCAAATGGAACGGTTCAAAGTTGTGGAACGAGAGACCAAAACCAAAGCTTACAGCAAA
GAGGGCCTGGGCCTGGCCCAGAAGGTAGATCCTGCCCAGAAGGAGAAGGAAGAGGTTGGCCAGTGGCTCA
CGAATACCATCGACACGCTCAACATGCAGGTGGACCAGTTTGAGAGTGAAGTGGAGTCACTGTCAGTGCA
GACACGCAAGAAGAAGGGCGACAAGGATAAGCAGGACCGGATTGAGGGCTTGAAGCGGCACATCGAGAAG
CACCGCTACCACGTGCGCATGCTAGAGACCATCCTGCGCATGCTGGACAATGACTCCATCCTCGTTGACG
CCATCCGCAAGATCAAGGACGACGTTGAGTACTATGTTGACTCATCCCAGGACCCCGACTTCGAGGAGAA
CGAGTTTCTCTACGATGACCTGGACCTCGAGGACATTCCACAGGCGCTGGTCGCCACCTGAGGATCCACC
GGATCTAGATAACTGATCATAATCAGCCATACCACATTTGTAGAGGTTTTACTTGCTTTAAAAAACCTCC
CACACCTCCCCCTGAACCTGAAACATAAAATGAATGCAATTGTTGTTGTTAACTTGTTTATTGCAGCTTA
TAATGGTTACAAATAAAGCAATAGCATCACAAATTTCACAAATAAAGCATTTTTTTCACTGCATTCTAGT
TGTGGTTTGTCCAAACTCATCAATGTATCTTAACGCGTAAATTGTAAGCGTTAATATTTTGTTAAAATTC
GCGTTAAATTTTTGTTAAATCAGCTCATTTTTTAACCAATAGGCCGAAATCGGCAAAATCCCTTATAAAT
CAAAAGAATAGACCGAGATAGGGT
[37 nt withheld, positions 2545-2581]
AAAGAACGTGGACTCCAACGTCAAAGG
[49 nt withheld, positions 2609-2657]
T
[91 nt withheld, positions 2659-2749]
G
[124 nt withheld, positions 2751-2874]
CAGGTGGCACTTTTCGGGGAAATGTGCGCGGAACCCCTATTTGTTTATTTTTCTAAATACATTCAAATAT
GTATCCGCTCATGAGACAATAACCCTGATAAATGCTTCAATAATATTGAAAAAGGAAGAGTCCTGAGGCG
GAAAGAACCAGCTGTGGAATGTGTGTCAGTTAGGGTGTGGAAAGTCCCCAGGCTCCCCAGCAGGCAGAAG
TATGCAAAGCATGCATCTCAATTAGTCAGCAACCAGGTGTGGAAAGTCCCCAGGCTCCCCAGCAGGCAGA
AGTATGCAAAGCATGCATCTCAATTAGTCAGCAACCATAGTCCCGCCCCTAACTCCGCCCATCCCGCCCC
TAACTCCGCCCAGTTCCGCCCATTCTCCGCCCCATGGCTGACTAATTTTTTTTATTTATGCAGAGGCCGA
GGCCGCCTCGGCCTCTGAGCTATTCCAGAAGTAGTGAGGAGGCTTTTTTGGAGGCCTAGGCTTTTGCAAA
GATCGATCAAGAGACAGGATGAGGATCGTTTCGCATGATTGAACAAGATGGATTGCACGCAGGTTCTCCG
GCCGCTTGGGTGGAGAGGCTATTCGGCTATGACTGGGCACAACAGACAATCGGCTGCTCTGATGCCGCCG
TGTTCCGGCTGTCAGCGCAGGGGCGCCCGGTTCTTTTTGTCAAGACCGACCTGTCCGGTGCCCTGAATGA
ACTGCAAGACGAGGCAGCGCGGCTATCGTGGCTGGCCACGACGGGCGTTCCTTGCGCAGCTGTGCTCGAC
GTTGTCACTGAAGCGGGAAGGGACTGGCTGCTATTGGGCGAAGTGCCGGGGCAGGATCTCCTGTCATCTC
ACCTTGCTCCTGCCGAGAAAGTATCCATCATGGCTGATGCAATGCGGCGGCTGCATACGCTTGATCCGGC
TACCTGCCCATTCGACCACCAAGCGAAACATCGCATCGAGCGAGCACGTACTCGGATGGAAGCCGGTCTT
GTCGATCAGGATGATCTGGACGAAGAGCATCAGGGGCTCGCGCCAGCCGAACTGTTCGCCAGGCTCAAGG
CGAGCATGCCCGACGGCGAGGATCTCGTCGTGACCCATGGCGATGCCTGCTTGCCGAATATCATGGTGGA
AAATGGCCGCTTTTCTGGATTCATCGACTGTGGCCGGCTGGGTGTGGCGGACCGCTATCAGGACATAGCG
TTGGCTACCCGTGATATTGCTGAAGAGCTTGGCGGCGAATGGGCTGACCGCTTCCTCGTGCTTTACGGTA
TCGCCGCTCCCGATTCGCAGCGCATCGCCTTCTATCGCCTTCTTGACGAGTTCTTCTGAGCGGGACTCTG
GGGTTCGAAATGACCGACCAAGCGACGCCCAACCTGCCATCACGAGATTTCGATTCCACCGCCGCCTTCT
ATGAAAGGTTGGGCTTCGGAATCGTTTTCCGGGACGCCGGCTGGATGATCCTCCAGCGCGGGGATCTCAT
GCTGGAGTTCTTCGCCCACCCTAGGGGGAGGCTAACTGAAACACGGAAGGAGACAATACCGGAAGGAACC
CGCGCTATGACGGCAATAAAAAGACAGAATAAAACGCACGGTGTTGGGTCGTTTGTTCATAAACGCGGGG
TTCGGTCCCAGGGCTGGCACTCTGTCGATACCCCACCGAGACCCCATTGGGGCCAATACGCCCGCGTTTC
TTCCTTTTCCCCACCCCACCCCCCAAGTTCGGGTGAAGGCCCAGGGCTCGCAGCCAACGTCGGGGCGGCA
GGCCCTGCCATAGCCTCAGGTTACTCATATATACTTTAGATTGATTTAAAACTTCATTTTTAATTTAAAA
GGATCTAGGTGAAGATCCTTTTTGATAATCTCATGACCAAAATCCCTTAACGTGAGTTTTCGTTCCACTG
AGCGTCAGACCCCGTAGAAAAGATCAAAGGATCTTCTTGAGATCCTTTTTTTCTGCGCGTAATCTGCTGC
TTGCAAACAAAAAAACCACCGCTACCAGCGGTGGTTTGTTTGCCGGATCAAGAGCTACCAACTCTTTTTC
CGAAGGTAACTGGCTTCAGCAGAGCGCAGATACCAAATACTGTCCTTCTAGTGTAGCCGTAGTTAGGCCA
CCACTTCAAGAACTCTGTAGCACCGCCTACATACCTCGCTCTGCTAATCCTGTTACCAGTGGCTGCTGCC
AGTGGCGATAAGTCGTGTCTTACCGGGTTGGACTCAAGACGATAGTTACCGGATAAGGCGCAGCGGTCGG
GCTGAACGGGGGGTTCGTGCACACAGCCCAGCTTGGAGCGAACGACCTACACCGAACTGAGATACCTACA
GCGTGAGCTATGAGAAAGCGCCACGCTTCCCGAAGGGAGAAAGGCGGACAGGTATCCGGTAAGCGGCAGG
GTCGGAACAGGAGAGCGCACGAGGGAGCTTCCAGGGGGAAACGCCTGGTATCTTTATAGTCCTGTCGGGT
TTCGCCACCTCTGACTTGAGCGTCGATTTTTGTGATGCTCGTCAGGGGGGCGGAGCCTATGGAAAAACGC
CAGCAACGCGGCCTTTTTACGGTTCCTGGCCTTTTGCTGGCCTTTTGCTCACATGTTCTTTCCTGCGTTA
TCCCCTGATTCTGTGGATAACCGTATTACCGCCATGCAT
